>Addgene plasmid #212785 | pHyg-CUbo(K48R/K63R)-yeGFP-His6 | addgene full sequence | sequence record 420579 | Addgene NGS Result
GAACGCGGCCGCCAGCTGAAGCTTCGTACGCTGCAGGTCGACGGGAGCGGAGCAGGTGCTGGTGCTGGTG
CTGGAGCAATTCTGGGAGTGCAGGTGGAAACCATCTCCCCAGGAGACGGGCGCACCTTCCCCAAGCGCGG
CCAGACCTGCGTGGTGCACTACACCGGGATGCTTGAAGATGGAAAGAAATTTGATTCCTCCCGGGACAGA
AACAAGCCCTTTAAGTTTATGCTAGGCAAGCAGGAGGTGATCCGAGGCTGGGAAGAAGGGGTTGCCCAGA
TGAGTGTGGGTCAGAGAGCCAAACTGACTATATCTCCAGATTATGCCTATGGTGCCACTGGGCACCCAGG
CATCATCCCACCACATGCCACTCTCGTCTTCGATGTGGAGCTTCTAAAACTGGAAGGGTCGACCGGTATC
CCTCCAGATCAACAAAGATTGATCTTTGCCGGTCGACAGCTAGAAGACGGTAGAACGCTGTCTGATTACA
ACATTCAGCGAGAGTCCACCTTACATCTTGTGCTAAGGCTAAGAGGTGTTACTGGATCCGGAGCAGGTGC
TGGTGCTGGTGCTGGAGCAATTCTGTCTAAAGGTGAAGAATTATTCACTGGTGTTGTCCCAATTTTGGTT
GAATTAGATGGTGATGTTAATGGTCACAAATTTTCTGTCTCCGGTGAAGGTGAAGGTGATGCTACTTACG
GTAAATTGACCTTAAAATTTATTTGTACTACTGGTAAATTGCCAGTTCCATGGCCAACCTTAGTCACTAC
TTTCGGTTATGGTGTTCAATGTTTTGCGAGATACCCAGATCATATGAAACAACATGACTTTTTCAAGTCT
GCCATGCCAGAAGGTTATGTTCAAGAAAGAACTATTTTTTTCAAAGATGACGGTAACTACAAGACCAGAG
CTGAAGTCAAGTTTGAAGGTGATACCTTAGTTAATAGAATCGAATTAAAAGGTATTGATTTTAAAGAAGA
TGGTAACATTTTAGGTCACAAATTGGAATACAACTATAACTCTCACAATGTTTACATCATGGCTGACAAA
CAAAAGAATGGTATCAAAGTTAACTTCAAAATTAGACACAACATTGAAGATGGTTCTGTTCAATTAGCTG
ACCATTATCAACAAAATACTCCAATTGGTGATGGTCCAGTCTTGTTACCAGACAACCATTACTTATCCAC
TCAATCTGCCTTATCCAAAGATCCAAACGAAAAGAGAGACCACATGGTCTTGTTAGAATTTGTTACTGCT
GCTGGTATTACCCATGGTATGGATGAATTGTACAAAGGTTCTCACCACCACCACCACCACTAAGCGCGCC
AGATCTGTTTAGCTTGCCTCGTCCCCGCCGGGTCACCCGGCCAGCGACATGGAGGCCCAGAATACCCTCC
TTGACAGTCTTGACGTGCGCAGCTCAGGGGCATGATGTGACTGTCGCCCGTACATTTAGCCCATACATCC
CCATGTATAATCATTTGCATCCATACATTTTGATGGCCGCACGGCGCGAAGCAAAAATTACGGCTCCTCG
CTGCGGACCTGCGAGCAGGGAAACGCTCCCCTCACAGACGCGTTGAATTGTCCCCACGCCGCGCCCCTGT
AGAGAAATATAAAAGGTTAGGATTTGCCACTGAGGTTCTTCTTTCATATACTTCCTTTTAAAATCTTGCT
AGGATACAGTTCTCACATCACATCCGAACATAAACAACCATGGGTAAAAAGCCTGAACTCACCGCGACGT
CTGTCGAGAAGTTTCTGATCGAAAAGTTCGACAGCGTCTCCGACCTGATGCAGCTCTCGGAGGGCGAAGA
ATCTCGTGCTTTCAGCTTCGATGTAGGAGGGCGTGGATATGTCCTGCGGGTAAATAGCTGCGCCGATGGT
TTCTACAAAGATCGTTATGTTTATCGGCACTTTGCATCGGCCGCGCTCCCGATTCCGGAAGTGCTTGACA
TTGGGGAATTCAGCGAGAGCCTGACCTATTGCATCTCCCGCCGTGCACAGGGTGTCACGTTGCAAGACCT
GCCTGAAACCGAACTGCCCGCTGTTCTGCAGCCGGTCGCGGAGGCCATGGATGCGATCGCTGCGGCCGAT
CTTAGCCAGACGAGCGGGTTCGGCCCATTCGGACCGCAAGGAATCGGTCAATACACTACATGGCGTGATT
TCATATGCGCGATTGCTGATCCCCATGTGTATCACTGGCAAACTGTGATGGACGACACCGTCAGTGCGTC
CGTCGCGCAGGCTCTCGATGAGCTGATGCTTTGGGCCGAGGACTGCCCCGAAGTCCGGCACCTCGTGCAC
GCGGATTTCGGCTCCAACAATGTCCTGACGGACAATGGCCGCATAACAGCGGTCATTGACTGGAGCGAGG
CGATGTTCGGGGATTCCCAATACGAGGTCGCCAACATCTTCTTCTGGAGGCCGTGGTTGGCTTGTATGGA
GCAGCAGACGCGCTACTTCGAGCGGAGGCATCCGGAGCTTGCAGGATCGCCGCGGCTCCGGGCGTATATG
CTCCGCATTGGTCTTGACCAACTCTATCAGAGCTTGGTTGACGGCAATTTCGATGATGCAGCTTGGGCGC
AGGGTCGATGCGACGCAATCGTCCGATCCGGAGCCGGGACTGTCGGGCGTACACAAATCGCCCGCAGAAG
CGCGGCCGTCTGGACCGATGGCTGTGTAGAAGTACTCGCCGATAGTGGAAACCGACGCCCCAGCACTCGT
CCGAGGGCAAAGGAATAATCTCGAGTCATGTAATTAGTTATGTCACGCTTACATTCACGCCCTCCCCCCA
CATCCGCTCTAACCGAAAAGGAAGGAGTTAGACAACCTGAAGTCTAGGTCCCTATTTATTTTTTTATAGT
TATGTTAGTATTAAGAACGTTATTTATATTTCAAATTTTTCTTTTTTTTCTGTACAGACGCGTGTACGCA
TGTAACATTATACTGAAAACCTTGCTTGAGAAGGTTTTGGGACGCTCGAAGGCTTTAACGAGCTCGAATT
CATCGATGATATCAGATCCACTAGTGGCCTATGCGGCCGCGGATCTGCCGGTCTCCCTATAGTGAGTCGT
ATTAATTTCGATAAGCCAGGTTAACCTGCATTAATGAATCGGCCAACGCGCGGGGAGAGGCGGTTTGCGT
ATTGGGCGCTCTTCCGCTTCCTCGCTCACTGACTCGCTGCGCTCGGTCGTTCGGCTGCGGCGAGCGGTAT
CAGCTCACTCAAAGGCGGTAATACGGTTATCCACAGAATCAGGGGATAACGCAGGAAAGAACATGTGAGC
AAAAGGCCAGCAAAAGGCCAGGAACCGTAAAAAGGCCGCGTTGCTGGCGTTTTTCCATAGGCTCCGCCCC
CCTGACGAGCATCACAAAAATCGACGCTCAAGTCAGAGGTGGCGAAACCCGACAGGACTATAAAGATACC
AGGCGTTTCCCCCTGGAAGCTCCCTCGTGCGCTCTCCTGTTCCGACCCTGCCGCTTACCGGATACCTGTC
CGCCTTTCTCCCTTCGGGAAGCGTGGCGCTTTCTCATAGCTCACGCTGTAGGTATCTCAGTTCGGTGTAG
GTCGTTCGCTCCAAGCTGGGCTGTGTGCACGAACCCCCCGTTCAGCCCGACCGCTGCGCCTTATCCGGTA
ACTATCGTCTTGAGTCCAACCCGGTAAGACACGACTTATCGCCACTGGCAGCAGCCACTGGTAACAGGAT
TAGCAGAGCGAGGTATGTAGGCGGTGCTACAGAGTTCTTGAAGTGGTGGCCTAACTACGGCTACACTAGA
AGAACAGTATTTGGTATCTGCGCTCTGCTGAAGCCAGTTACCTTCGGAAAAAGAGTTGGTAGCTCTTGAT
CCGGCAAACAAACCACCGCTGGTAGCGGTGGTTTTTTTGTTTGCAAGCAGCAGATTACGCGCAGAAAAAA
AGGATCTCAAGAAGATCCTTTGATCTTTTCTACGGGGTCTGACGCTCAGTGGAACGAAAACTCACGTTAA
GGGATTTTGGTCATGAGATTATCAAAAAGGATCTTCACCTAGATCCTTTTAAATTAAAAATGAAGTTTTA
AATCAATCTAAAGTATATATGAGTAAACTTGGTCTGACAGTTACCAATGCTTAATCAGTGAGGCACCTAT
CTCAGCGATCTGTCTATTTCGTTCATCCATAGTTGCCTGACTCCCCGTCGTGTAGATAACTACGATACGG
GAGGGCTTACCATCTGGCCCCAGTGCTGCAATGATACCGCGAGACCCACGCTCACCGGCTCCAGATTTAT
CAGCAATAAACCAGCCAGCCGGAAGGGCCGAGCGCAGAAGTGGTCCTGCAACTTTATCCGCCTCCATCCA
GTCTATTAATTGTTGCCGGGAAGCTAGAGTAAGTAGTTCGCCAGTTAATAGTTTGCGCAACGTTGTTGCC
ATTGCTACAGGCATCGTGGTGTCACGCTCGTCGTTTGGTATGGCTTCATTCAGCTCCGGTTCCCAACGAT
CAAGGCGAGTTACATGATCCCCCATGTTGTGCAAAAAAGCGGTTAGCTCCTTCGGTCCTCCGATCGTTGT
CAGAAGTAAGTTGGCCGCAGTGTTATCACTCATGGTTATGGCAGCACTGCATAATTCTCTTACTGTCATG
CCATCCGTAAGATGCTTTTCTGTGACTGGTGAGTACTCAACCAAGTCATTCTGAGAATAGTGTATGCGGC
GACCGAGTTGCTCTTGCCCGGCGTCAATACGGGATAATACCGCGCCACATAGCAGAACTTTAAAAGTGCT
CATCATTGGAAAACGTTCTTCGGGGCGAAAACTCTCAAGGATCTTACCGCTGTTGAGATCCAGTTCGATG
TAACCCACTCGTGCACCCAACTGATCTTCAGCATCTTTTACTTTCACCAGCGTTTCTGGGTGAGCAAAAA
CAGGAAGGCAAAATGCCGCAAAAAAGGGAATAAGGGCGACACGGAAATGTTGAATACTCATACTCTTCCT
TTTTCAATATTATTGAAGCATTTATCAGGGTTATTGTCTCATGAGCGGATACATATTTGAATGTATTTAG
AAAAATAAACAAATAGGGGTTCCGCGCACATTTCCCCGAAAAGTGCCACCTGACGTCTAAGAAACCATTA
TTATCATGACATTAACCTATAAAAATAGGCGTATCACGAGGCCCTTTCGTCTCGCGCGTTTCGGTGATGA
CGGTGAAAACCTCTGACACATGCAGCTCCCGGAGACGGTCACAGCTTGTCTGTAAGCGGATGCCGGGAGC
AGACAAGCCCGTCAGGGCGCGTCAGCGGGTGTTGGCGGGTGTCGGGGCTGGCTTAACTATGCGGCATCAG
AGCAGATTGTACTGAGAGTGCACCATATGGACATATTGTCGTTAGAACGCGGCTACAATTAATACATAAC
CTTATGTATCATACACATACGATTTAGGTGACACTATA
Features (pLannotate 1.2.2; 14 found; start..end, strand, type, name):
     83..405     +  CDS            FKBP (fragment): human FK506-binding protein FKBP12
    415..538     +  CDS            ubiquitin (fragment): Saccharomyces cerevisiae ubiquitin
    580..1296    +  CDS            yEGFP: yEGFP is a fluorescent protein published in 1997.
   1303..1320    +  CDS            9xHis (fragment): 9xHis affinity tag
   1376..2750    +  gene           hphMX6 (fragment): yeast selectable marker conferring hygromycin resistance
   2802..2991    +  terminator     CYC1 terminator: S. cerevisiae CYC1; transcription terminator for CYC1
   3066..3084    -  promoter       T7 promoter: promoter for bacteriophage T7 RNA polymerase
   3106..3159    -  CDS            lacI (fragment): lac repressor; lacI; The lac repressor binds to the lac operator to inhibit transcription in E. coli. This inhibition can be relieved by adding lactose or isopropyl-β-D-thiogalactopyranoside (IPTG).
   3342..3930    -  rep_origin     ori: high-copy-number ColE1/pMB1/pBR322/pUC origin of replication
   4101..4961    -  CDS            AmpR: β-lactamase; bla; confers resistance to ampicillin, carbenicillin, and related antibiotics
   4962..5066    -  promoter       AmpR promoter: bla
   5161..5196    +  CDS            rop (fragment): Rop protein, which maintains plasmids at low copy number; rop
   5298..5349    +  misc_feature   bom (fragment): basis of mobility region from pBR322
   5412..2       +  promoter       SP6 promoter (across the origin): promoter for bacteriophage SP6 RNA polymerase
