[The description below was written by a language model from this plasmid's Addgene catalogue record and pLannotate feature annotations shown in this document.]
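Description:
pHyg-CUbo(K48R/K63R)-yeGFP-His6 is a pYM-series template plasmid for PCR-based C-terminal tagging of chromosomal genes in budding yeast. It is catalogued as an empty backbone with no gene insert. The plasmid serves as a PCR template, and the amplified tag-plus-marker cassette is integrated at the 3' end of a target open reading frame by homologous recombination, so no yeast replication origin is annotated. In E. coli it is maintained at high copy through a ColE1/pUC-type origin and selected with ampicillin via the bla gene and its promoter. Short lacI, rop and bom fragments and flanking T7 and SP6 promoters are backbone remnants.

The tagging module has no promoter of its own, because expression comes from the tagged endogenous locus. As annotated, it consists of an FKBP12-derived segment, then a fragment of S. cerevisiae ubiquitin, yeast-enhanced GFP and a C-terminal polyhistidine tag (His6 by name, detected as a partial 9xHis match). The FKBP and partial ubiquitin portion presumably corresponds to the "CUbo" element. The name indicates lysine-to-arginine substitutions at ubiquitin positions 48 and 63, the residues used for the two most common polyubiquitin linkages, although the record does not explain their role. Downstream lie an hphMX6-type hygromycin resistance cassette for selecting yeast integrants and a CYC1 terminator.

The construct belongs to the Ubiquiton toolkit, described as an inducible, linkage-specific polyubiquitylation system. The GFP allows fluorescence detection of the tagged protein and the His tag allows its affinity purification.
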