Addgene plasmid #212785: pHyg-CUbo(K48R/K63R)-yeGFP-His6
Purpose: (Empty Backbone) C-terminal PCR-based tagging with CUbo(K48R/K63R)-yeGFP-His6 in budding yeast with HygR selection
Depositing lab: Helle Ulrich. Depositing organization: Institut fuer Molekulare Biologie (IMB Mainz). Publication: Ubiquiton-An inducible, linkage-specific polyubiquitylation tool. Renz C, Asimaki E, Meister C, Albanese V, Petriukov K, Krapoth NC, Wegmann S, Wollscheid HP, Wong RP, Fulzele A, Chen JX, Leon S, Ulrich HD. Mol Cell. 2024 Jan 18;84(2):386-400.e11. doi: 10.1016/j.molcel.2023.11.016. Epub 2023 Dec 15. PubMed 38103558.
Backbone
  Vector backbone: pYM
  Vector type: PCR-based tagging
  Selectable markers: Hygromycin
Growth in bacteria
  Bacterial resistance: Ampicillin, 100 μg/mL
  Growth temperature: 37°C
  Growth strain: Top10
  Copy number: High Copy
Gene/Insert
  Gene/Insert name: None
Terms and licenses: Academic/Nonprofit Terms; Industry Terms: Not Available to Industry
Depositor comments: pHU5272
How to cite: pHyg-CUbo(K48R/K63R)-yeGFP-His6 was a gift from Helle Ulrich (Addgene plasmid # 212785 ; http://n2t.net/addgene:212785 ; RRID:Addgene_212785)
